>Addgene plasmid #215243 | GB3668 | addgene full sequence | sequence record 436560 | Addgene NGS Result
GTCATGAGACGAATTCTGACAGGATATATTGGCGGGTAAACCTAAGAGAAAAGAGCGTTTATTAGAATAA
TCGGATATTTAAAAGGGCGTGAAAAGGTTTATCCGTTCGTCCATTTGTATGTGCATGCCAACCACAGGGT
TCCCCTCGGGATCAAAGTACTTTGATCCAACCCCTCCGCTGCTATAGTGCAGTCGGCTTCTGACGTTCAG
TGCAGCCGTCATCTGAAAACGACATGTCGCACAAGTCCTAAGTTACGCGACAGGCTGCCGCCCTGCCCTT
TTCCTGGCGTTTTCTTGTCGCGTGTTTTAGTCGCATAAAGTAGAATACTTGCGACTAGAACCGGAGACAT
TACGCCATGAACAAGAGCGCCGCCGCTGGCCTGCTGGGCTATGCCCGCGTCAGCACCGACGACCAGGACT
TGACCAACCAACGGGCCGAACTGCACGCGGCCGGCTGCACCAAGCTGTTTTCCGAGAAGATCACCGGCAC
CAGGCGCGACCGCCCGGAGCTGGCCAGGATGCTTGACCACCTACGCCCTGGCGACGTTGTGACAGTGACC
AGGCTAGACCGCCTGGCCCGCAGCACCCGCGACCTACTGGACATTGCCGAGCGCATCCAGGAGGCCGGCG
CGGGCCTGCGTAGCCTGGCAGAGCCGTGGGCCGACACCACCACGCCGGCCGGCCGCATGGTGTTGACCGT
GTTCGCCGGCATTGCCGAGTTCGAGCGTTCCCTAATCATCGACCGCACCCGGAGCGGGCGCGAGGCCGCC
AAGGCCCGAGGCGTGAAGTTTGGCCCCCGCCCTACCCTCACCCCGGCACAGATCGCGCACGCCCGCGAGC
TGATCGACCAGGAAGGCCGCACCGTGAAAGAGGCGGCTGCACTGCTTGGCGTGCATCGCTCGACCCTGTA
CCGCGCACTTGAGCGCAGCGAGGAAGTGACGCCCACCGAGGCCAGGCGGCGCGGTGCCTTCCGTGAGGAC
GCATTGACCGAGGCCGACGCCCTGGCGGCCGCCGAGAATGAACGCCAAGAGGAACAAGCATGAAACCGCA
CCAGGACGGCCAGGACGAACCGTTTTTCATTACCGAAGAGATCGAGGCGGAGATGATCGCGGCCGGGTAC
GTGTTCGAGCCGCCCGCGCACCTCTCAACCGTGCGGCTGCATGAAATCCTGGCCGGTTTGTCTGATGCCA
AGCTGGCGGCCTGGCCGGCCAGCTTGGCCGCTGAAGAAACCGAGCGCCGCCGTCTAAAAAGGTGATGTGT
ATTTGAGTAAAACAGCTTGCGTCATGCGGTCGCTGCGTATATGATGCGATGAGTAAATAAACAAATACGC
AAGGGGAACGCATGAAGGTTATCGCTGTACTTAACCAGAAAGGCGGGTCAGGCAAGACGACCATCGCAAC
CCATCTAGCCCGCGCCCTGCAACTCGCCGGGGCCGATGTTCTGTTAGTCGATTCCGATCCCCAGGGCAGT
GCCCGCGATTGGGCGGCCGTGCGGGAAGATCAACCGCTAACCGTTGTCGGCATCGACCGCCCGACGATTG
ACCGCGACGTGAAGGCCATCGGCCGGCGCGACTTCGTAGTGATCGACGGAGCGCCCCAGGCGGCGGACTT
GGCTGTGTCCGCGATCAAGGCAGCCGACTTCGTGCTGATTCCGGTGCAGCCAAGCCCTTACGACATATGG
GCCACCGCCGACCTGGTGGAGCTGGTTAAGCAGCGCATTGAGGTCACGGATGGAAGGCTACAAGCGGCCT
TTGTCGTGTCGCGGGCGATCAAAGGCACGCGCATCGGCGGTGAGGTTGCCGAGGCGCTGGCCGGGTACGA
GCTGCCCATTCTTGAGTCCCGTATCACGCAGCGCGTGAGCTACCCAGGCACTGCCGCCGCCGGCACAACC
GTTCTTGAATCAGAACCCGAGGGCGACGCTGCCCGCGAGGTCCAGGCGCTGGCCGCTGAAATTAAATCAA
AACTCATTTGAGTTAATGAGGTAAAGAGAAAATGAGCAAAAGCACAAACACGCTAAGTGCCGGCCGTCCG
AGCGCACGCAGCAGCAAGGCTGCAACGTTGGCCAGCCTGGCAGACACGCCAGCCATGAAGCGGGTCAACT
TTCAGTTGCCGGCGGAGGATCACACCAAGCTGAAGATGTACGCGGTACGCCAAGGCAAGACCATTACCGA
GCTGCTATCTGAATACATCGCGCAGCTACCAGAGTAAATGAGCAAATGAATAAATGAGTAGATGAATTTT
AGCGGCTAAAGGAGGCGGCATGGAAAATCAAGAACAACCAGGCACCGACGCCGTGGAATGCCCCATGTGT
GGAGGAACGGGCGGTTGGCCAGGCGTAAGCGGCTGGGTTGCCTGCCGGCCCTGCAATGGCACTGGAACCC
CCAAGCCCGAGGAATCGGCGTGAGCGGTCGCAAACCATCCGGCCCGGTACAAATCGGCGCGGCGCTGGGT
GATGACCTGGTGGAGAAGTTGAAGGCCGCGCAGGCCGCCCAGCGGCAACGCATCGAGGCAGAAGCACGCC
CCGGTGAATCGTGGCAAGCGGCCGCTGATCGAATCCGCAAAGAATCCCGGCAACCGCCGGCAGCCGGTGC
GCCGTCGATTAGGAAGCCGCCCAAGGGCGACGAGCAACCAGATTTTTTCGTTCCGATGCTCTATGACGTG
GGCACCCGCGATAGTCGCAGCATCATGGACGTGGCCGTTTTCCGTCTGTCGAAGCGTGACCGACGAGCTG
GCGAGGTGATCCGCTACGAGCTTCCAGACGGGCACGTAGAGGTTTCCGCAGGGCCGGCCGGCATGGCCAG
TGTGTGGGATTACGACCTGGTACTGATGGCGGTTTCCCATCTAACCGAATCCATGAACCGATACCGGGAA
GGGAAGGGAGACAAGCCCGGCCGCGTGTTCCGTCCACACGTTGCGGACGTACTCAAGTTCTGCCGGCGAG
CCGATGGCGGAAAGCAGAAAGACGACCTGGTAGAAACCTGCATTCGGTTAAACACCACGCACGTTGCCAT
GCAGCGTACGAAGAAGGCCAAGAACGGCCGCCTGGTGACGGTATCCGAGGGTGAAGCCTTGATTAGCCGC
TACAAGATCGTAAAGAGCGAAACCGGGCGGCCGGAGTACATCGAGATCGAGCTAGCTGATTGGATGTACC
GCGAGATCACAGAAGGCAAGAACCCGGACGTGCTGACGGTTCACCCCGATTACTTTTTGATCGATCCCGG
CATCGGCCGTTTTCTCTACCGCCTGGCACGCCGCGCCGCAGGCAAGGCAGAAGCCAGATGGTTGTTCAAG
ACGATCTACGAACGCAGTGGCAGCGCCGGAGAGTTCAAGAAGTTCTGTTTCACCGTGCGCAAGCTGATCG
GGTCAAATGACCTGCCGGAGTACGATTTGAAGGAGGAGGCGGGGCAGGCTGGCCCGATCCTAGTCATGCG
CTACCGCAACCTGATCGAGGGCGAAGCATCCGCCGGTTCCTAATGTACGGAGCAGATGCTAGGGCAAATT
GCCCTAGCAGGGGAAAAAGGTCGAAAAGGACTCTTTCCTGTGGATAGCACGTACATTGGGAACCCAAAGC
CGTACATTGGGAACCGGAACCCGTACATTGGGAACCCAAAGCCGTACATTGGGAACCGGTCACACATGTA
AGTGACTGATATAAAAGAGAAAAAAGGCGATTTTTCCGCCTAAAACTCTTTAAAACTTATTAAAACTCTT
AAAACCCGCCTGGCCTGTGCATAACTGTCTGGCCAGCGCACAGCCGAAGAGCTGCAAAAAGCGCCTACCC
TTCGGTCGCTGCGCTCCCTACGCCCCGCCGCTTCGCGTCGGCCTATCGCGGCCGCTGGCCGCTCAAAAAT
GGCTGGCCTACGGCCAGGCAATCTACCAGGGCGCGGACAAGCCGCGCCGTCGCCACTCGACCGCCGGCGC
CCACATCAAGGCACCCTGCCTCGCGCGTTTCGGTGATGACGGTGAAAACCTCTGACACATGCAGCTCCCG
GTGACGGTCACAGCTTGTCTGTAAGCGGATGCCGGGAGCAGACAAGCCCGTCAGGGCGCGTCAGCGGGTG
TTGGCGGGTGTCGGGGCGCAGCCATGACCCAGTCACGTAGCGATAGCGGAGTGTATACTGGCTTAACTAT
GCGGCATCAGAGCAGATTGTACTGAGAGTGCACCATATGCGGTGTGAAATACCGCACAGATGCGTAAGGA
GAAAATACCGCATCAGGCGCTCTTCCGCTTCCTCGCTCACTGACTCGCTGCGCTCGGTCGTTCGGCTGCG
GCGAGCGGTATCAGCTCACTCAAAGGCGGTAATACGGTTATCCACAGAATCAGGGGATAACGCAGGAAAG
AACATGTGAGCAAAAGGCCAGCAAAAGGCCAGGAACCGTAAAAAGGCCGCGTTGCTGGCGTTTTTCCATA
GGCTCCGCCCCCCTGACGAGCATCACAAAAATCGACGCTCAAGTCAGAGGTGGCGAAACCCGACAGGACT
ATAAAGATACCAGGCGTTTCCCCCTGGAAGCTCCCTCGTGCGCTCTCCTGTTCCGACCCTGCCGCTTACC
GGATACCTGTCCGCCTTTCTCCCTTCGGGAAGCGTGGCGCTTTCTCATAGCTCACGCTGTAGGTATCTCA
GTTCGGTGTAGGTCGTTCGCTCCAAGCTGGGCTGTGTGCACGAACCCCCCGTTCAGCCCGACCGCTGCGC
CTTATCCGGTAACTATCGTCTTGAGTCCAACCCGGTAAGACACGACTTATCGCCACTGGCAGCAGCCACT
GGTAACAGGATTAGCAGAGCGAGGTATGTAGGCGGTGCTACAGAGTTCTTGAAGTGGTGGCCTAACTACG
GCTACACTAGAAGGACAGTATTTGGTATCTGCGCTCTGCTGAAGCCAGTTACCTTCGGAAAAAGAGTTGG
TAGCTCTTGATCCGGCAAACAAACCACCGCTGGTAGCGGTGGTTTTTTTGTTTGCAAGCAGCAGATTACG
CGCAGAAAAAAAGGATCTCAAGAAGATCCTTTGATCTTTTCTACGGGGTCTGACGCTCAGTGGAACGAAA
ACTCACGTTAAGGGATTTTGGTCATGCATTCTAGGTGATTAGAAAAACTCATCGAGCATCAAATGAAACT
GCAATTTATTCATATCAGGATTATCAATACCATATTTTTGAAAAAGCCGTTTCTGTAATGAAGGAGAAAA
CTCACCGAGGCAGTTCCATAGGATGGCAAGATCCTGGTATCGGTCTGCGATTCCGACTCGTCCAACATCA
ATACAACCTATTAATTTCCCCTCGTCAAAAATAAGGTTATCAAGTGAGAAATCACCATGAGTGACGACTG
AATCCGGTGAGAATGGCAAAAGTTTATGCATTTCTTTCCAGACTTGTTCAACAGGCCAGCCATTACGCTC
GTCATCAAAATCACTCGCATCAACCAAACCGTTATTCATTCGTGATTGCGCCTGAGCGAGTCGAAATACG
CGATCGCTGTTAAAAGGACAATTACAAACAGGAATCGAATGCAACCGGCGCAGGAACACTGCCAGCGCAT
CAACAATATTTTCACCTGAATCAGGATATTCTTCTAATACCTGGAATGCTGTTTTCCCTGGGATCGCAGT
GGTGAGTAACCATGCATCATCAGGAGTACGGATAAAATGCTTGATGGTCGGAAGAGGCATAAATTCCGTC
AGCCAGTTTAGTCTGACCATCTCATCTGTAACATCATTGGCAACGCTACCTTTGCCATGTTTCAGAAACA
ACTCTGGCGCATCGGGCTTCCCATACAATCGGTAGATTGTCGCACCTGATTGCCCGACATTATCGCGAGC
CCATTTATACCCATATAAATCAGCATCCATGTTGGAATTTAATCGCGGCCTTGAGCAAGACGTTTCCCGT
TGAATATGGCTCATAACAGAACTTATTATTTCCTTCCTCTTTTCTACAGTATTTAAAGATACCCCAAGAA
GCTAATTATAACAAGACGAACTCCAATTCACTGTTCCTTGCATTCTAAAACCTTAAATACCAGAAAACAG
CTTTTTCAAAGTTGTTTTCAAAGTTGGCGTATAACATAGTATCGACGGAGCCGATTTTGAAACCGCGGTG
ATCACAGGCAGCAACGCTCTGTCATCGTTACAATCAACATGCTACCCTCCGCGAGATCATCCGTGTTTCA
AACCCGGCAGCTTAGTTGCCGTTCTTCCGAATAGCATCGGTAACATGAGCAAAGTCTGCCGCCTTACAAC
GGCTCTCCCGCTGACGCCGTCCCGGACTGATGGGCTGCCTGTATCGAGTGGTGATTTTGTGCCGAGCTGC
CGGTCGGGGAGCTGTTGGCTGGCTGGTGGCAGGATATATTGTGGTGTAAACATAACGAATTCGTCTCAGG
AGACTAGAGCCAAGCTGATCTCCTTTGCCCCGGAGATCACCATGGACGACTTTCTCTATCTCTACGATCT
AGGAAGAAAGTTCGACGGAGAAGGTGACGATACCATGTTCACCACCGATAATGAGAAGATTAGCCTCTTC
AATTTCAGAAAGAATGCTGACCCACAGATGGTTAGAGAGGCCTACGCGGCAGGTCTGATCAAGACGATCT
ACCCGAGTAATAATCTCCAGGAGATCAAATACCTTCCCAAGAAGGTTAAAGATGCAGTCAAAAGATTCAG
GACTAACTGCATCAAGAACACAGAGAAAGATATATTTCTCAAGATCAGAAGTACTATTCCAGTATGGACG
ATTCAAGGCTTGCTTCATAAACCAAGGCAAGTAATAGAGATTGGAGTCTCTAAGAAAGTAGTTCCTACTG
AATCAAAGGCCATGGAGTCAAAAATTCAGATCGAGGATCTAACAGAACTCGCCGTGAAGACTGGCGAACA
GTTCATACAGAGTCTTTTACGACTCAATGACAAGAAGAAAATCTTCGTCAACATGGTGGAGCACGACACT
CTCGTCTACTCCAAGAATATCAAAGATACAGTCTCAGAAGACCAAAGGGCTATTGAGACTTTTCAACAAA
GGGTAATATCGGGAAACCTCCTCGGATTCCATTGCCCAGCTATCTGTCACTTCATCAAAAGGACAGTAGA
AAAGGAAGGTGGCACCTACAAATGCCATCATTGCGATAAAGGAAAGGCTATCGTTCAAGATGCCCCTGCC
GACAGTGGTCCCAAAGATGGACCCCCACCCACGAGGAGCATCGTGGAAAAAGAAGACGTTCCAACCACGT
CTTCAAAGCAAGTGGATTGATGTGATATCTCCACTGACGTAAGGGATGACGCACAATCCCACTATCCTTC
GCAAGACCCTTCCTCTATATAAGGAAGTTCATTTCATTTGGAGAGGACTCCGGTATTTTTACAACAATTA
CCACAACAAAACAAACAACAAACAACATTACAATTTACTATTCTAGTCGACCATGGACAGTAAAGAAAAG
TCAGCATGTCCGAAAGACCCTGCCAAACCACCGGCCAAGGCTCAAGTCGTCGGTTGGCCTCCGGTTAGAA
GCTATAGAAAGAACGTAATGGTGTCCTGTCAGAAAAGCTCTGGAGGACCTGAAGCCTCAATGAACATTAA
TGAGCTTATTCGTGAAATTAAAAACAAAGATTATACGGCTAAGTTGAGTGGGACAGACAGCAACAGTATA
ACTCAACTTATCATACACGTCAATAACGACGGGAACGAGTACGTGATTAGCGAATCTGAAAACGAGTCAA
TTGTGGAGAAGTTCATTTCTGCATTTAAGTCAGGTTGGAATCAGGAGTATGAAGATGAGGAAGAATTTTA
TAACGATATGCAGACCATAACTCTGAAGTCCGAACTGAATTGAGCTTGGAATGGATCTTCGATCCCGATC
GTTCAAACATTTGGCAATAAAGTTTCTTAAGATTGAATCCTGTTGCCGGTCTTGCGACGATTATCATATA
ATTTCTGTTGAATTACGTTAAGCATGTAATAATTAACATGTAATGCATGACGTTATTTATGAGATGGGTT
TTTATGATTAGAGTCCCGCAATTATACATTTAATACGCGATAGAAAACAAAATATAGCGCGCAAACTAGG
ATAAATTATCGCGCGCGGTGTCATCTATGTTACTAGATCGGGAATTGCCAAGCTAATTCTTGAAGACGAA
AGGGCCTCGTGATACGCCTATTTTTATAGGTTAATGTCATGATAATAATGGTTTCTTAGACGTCAGGTGG
CACTTTTCGGGGAAATGTGCGCGGAACCCCTATTTGTTTATTTTTCTAAATACATTCAAATATGTATCCG
CTCATGAGACAATAACCCTGATAAATGCTTCAATAATGGGACCGACTCGCGCT
Features (pLannotate 1.2.2; 16 found; start..end, strand, type, name):
     17..41      +  misc_feature   RB T-DNA repeat: right border repeat from nopaline C58 T-DNA
    381..782     +  CDS            Y4CG_SINFN (fragment): Protein inferred from homology: Swiss-Prot protein existence level 3. From Sinorhizobium fredii (strain NBRC 101917 / NGR234).
   1342..1971    +  CDS            pVS1 StaA: stability protein from the Pseudomonas plasmid pVS1 (Heeb et al., 2000)
   2400..3473    +  CDS            pVS1 RepA: replication protein from the Pseudomonas plasmid pVS1 (Heeb et al., 2000)
   3539..3733    +  rep_origin     pVS1 oriV: origin of replication for the Pseudomonas plasmid pVS1 (Heeb et al., 2000)
   3936..3975    +  CDS            rop (fragment): Rop protein, which maintains plasmids at low copy number; rop
   4077..4217    +  misc_feature   bom: basis of mobility region from pBR322
   4403..4991    -  rep_origin     ori: high-copy-number ColE1/pMB1/pBR322/pUC origin of replication
   5079..5894    -  CDS            KanR: aminoglycoside phosphotransferase; aph(3')-Ia; confers resistance to kanamycin in bacteria or G418 (Geneticin®) in eukaryotes
   6327..6351    +  misc_feature   LB T-DNA repeat: left border repeat from nopaline C58 T-DNA
   6984..7328    +  promoter       CaMV 35S promoter: strong constitutive promoter from cauliflower mosaic virus
   7281..7327    +  promoter       minimal CaMV 35S promoter: minimal 35S promoter from cauliflower mosaic virus
   7360..7385    +  misc_feature   TMV Ω (fragment): translational enhancer from the tobacco mosaic virus 5'-leader sequence (Gallie et al., 1988)
   7400..7624    +  CDS            IAA17 (fragment): IAA17_ARATH - Also known as AXR3. Experimental evidence at protein level: Swiss-Prot protein existence level 1. Aux/IAA proteins are short-lived transcriptional factors that function as repressors of early auxin response genes at low auxin concentrations. Repression is thought to result from the interaction with auxin response factors (ARFs), proteins that bind to the auxin- responsive promoter element (AuxRE). Formation of heterodimers with ARF proteins may alter their ability to modulate early auxin response genes expression. From Arabidopsis thaliana (Mouse-ear cress).
   7837..8089    +  terminator     NOS terminator: nopaline synthase terminator and poly(A) signal
   8210..8297    +  promoter       AmpR promoter (fragment): bla
