[The description below was written by a language model from this plasmid's Addgene catalogue record and pLannotate feature annotations shown in this document.]
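Description:
GB3668 is a GoldenBraid-style plant synthetic biology plasmid carrying a single transcriptional unit in the pDGB3_alpha1 backbone, a self-made binary vector derived from pCambia1302. The 8.3 kb sequence has the typical layout of an Agrobacterium T-DNA binary vector. Nopaline-type left and right border repeats flank the payload. The pVS1 oriV, with its RepA replication protein and StaA stability protein, supports maintenance in Agrobacterium, while a high-copy ColE1/pMB1-type origin and the pBR322 bom region serve for propagation in E. coli. Bacterial selection is by kanamycin through an aph(3')-Ia gene located outside the borders. No plant selectable marker is annotated in the T-DNA.

The payload is P35S:mAID:AcrIIA4:TNOS. The strong constitutive CaMV 35S promoter is followed by a partial match to the TMV Ω translational enhancer. It drives a fusion protein, and the NOS terminator supplies termination and polyadenylation. The feature annotated as an Arabidopsis IAA17 fragment corresponds to the mini auxin-inducible degron (mAID) at the N-terminus. The downstream AcrIIA4 coding region is not picked up by the automated annotation, but it presumably occupies the gap before the terminator. AcrIIA4 is an anti-CRISPR protein that inhibits SpCas9. Here it lacks a nuclear localisation signal and is codon optimised for Nicotiana benthamiana. Internal BsaI and BsmBI sites were removed for compatibility with Type IIS assembly, and the BsaI sites used for cloning were destroyed in the process.

Fusing a degron to an anti-CRISPR would in principle make inhibitor levels, and so Cas9-based activity, responsive to auxin. The record itself states only that the unit is for expressing this fusion in plants, and it is associated with work on a quantitative bioluminescence reporter system.
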