Addgene plasmid #215243: GB3668
Purpose: TU for the expression of mAID (N-tag): AcrIIA4 w/o NLS protein Codon optimized for N. benthamiana expression under the regulation of the 35S promoter and TNOS terminator
Depositing lab: Diego Orzaez. Depositing organization: Instituto de Biologia Molecular y Celular de Plantas. Publication: A quantitative autonomous bioluminescence reporter system with a wide dynamic range for Plant Synthetic Biology. Calvache C, Vazquez-Vilar M, Moreno-Gimenez E, Orzaez D. Plant Biotechnol J. 2024 Jan;22(1):37-47. doi: 10.1111/pbi.14146. Epub 2023 Oct 26. PubMed 37882352.
Backbone
  Vector backbone: pDGB3_alpha1
  Backbone manufacturer: self-made; derived from pCambia1302 generated at the Cambia Institute
  Vector type: Synthetic Biology
Growth in bacteria
  Bacterial resistance: Kanamycin, 50 μg/mL
  Growth temperature: 37°C
  Growth strain: DH5alpha
  Copy number: High Copy
Gene/Insert
  Gene/Insert name: P35S:mAID:AcrIIA4:TNOS
  Species: Synthetic
  Mutation: BsaI and BsmBI sites removed
  Cloning method: Restriction Enzyme; 5′ cloning site BsaI (destroyed during cloning); 3′ cloning site BsaI (destroyed during cloning)
Terms and licenses: Academic/Nonprofit Terms; Industry Terms: Not Available to Industry
How to cite: GB3668 was a gift from Diego Orzaez (Addgene plasmid # 215243 ; http://n2t.net/addgene:215243 ; RRID:Addgene_215243)
